>Addgene plasmid #132306 | pDONR221_XPR1 | addgene full sequence | sequence record 262921 | Addgene NGS Result
CTTTCCTGCGTTATCCCCTGATTCTGTGGATAACCGTATTACCGCCTTTGAGTGAGCTGATACCGCTCGC
CGCAGCCGAACGACCGAGCGCAGCGAGTCAGTGAGCGAGGAAGCGGAAGAGCGCCCAATACGCAAACCGC
CTCTCCCCGCGCGTTGGCCGATTCATTAATGCAGCTGGCACGACAGGTTTCCCGACTGGAAAGCGGGCAG
TGAGCGCAACGCAATTAATACGCGTACCGCTAGCCAGGAAGAGTTTGTAGAAACGCAAAAAGGCCATCCG
TCAGGATGGCCTTCTGCTTAGTTTGATGCCTGGCAGTTTATGGCGGGCGTCCTGCCCGCCACCCTCCGGG
CCGTTGCTTCACAACGTTCAAATCCGCTCCCGGCGGATTTGTCCTACTCAGGAGAGCGTTCACCGACAAA
CAACAGATAAAACGAAAGGCCCAGTCTTCCGACTGAGCCTTTCGTTTTATTTGATGCCTGGCAGTTCCCT
ACTCTCGCGTTAACGCTAGCATGGATGTTTTCCCAGTCACGACGTTGTAAAACGACGGCCAGTCTTAAGC
TCGGGCCCCAAATAATGATTTTATTTTGACTGATAGTGACCTGTTCGTTGCAACACATTGATGAGCAATG
CTTTTTTATAATGCCAACTTTGTACAAAAAAGCAGGCTCCACCATGAAGTTCGCCGAGCACCTGTCTGCC
CACATCACCCCTGAGTGGCGGAAGCAGTATATCCAGTACGAGGCCTTTAAGGACATGCTGTACAGCGCCC
AGGATCAGGCACCATCCGTGGAGGTGACCGACGAGGATACAGTGAAGAGATATTTCGCCAAGTTTGAGGA
GAAGTTCTTTCAGACCTGCGAGAAGGAGCTGGCCAAGATCAACACATTCTACTCCGAGAAGCTGGCAGAG
GCACAGCGGAGATTTGCCACCCTGCAGAATGAGCTGCAGAGCTCCCTGGACGCCCAGAAGGAGTCTACAG
GCGTGACCACACTGCGGCAGAGGCGCAAGCCCGTGTTCCACCTGAGCCACGAGGAGAGGGTGCAGCACCG
CAACATCAAGGATCTGAAGCTGGCCTTCTCCGAGTTTTACCTGTCTCTGATCCTGCTGCAGAATTATCAG
AACCTGAATTTCACCGGCTTTAGAAAGATCCTGAAGAAGCACGACAAGATCCTGGAGACATCCAGGGGAG
CAGATTGGAGGGTGGCACACGTGGAGGTGGCCCCATTCTATACCTGCAAGAAGATCAACCAGCTGATCTC
TGAGACCGAGGCCGTGGTGACAAATGAGCTGGAGGACGGCGATAGGCAGAAGGCCATGAAGAGGCTGAGG
GTGCCACCTCTGGGAGCAGCACAGCCAGCACCAGCATGGACCACATTTCGCGTGGGACTGTTCTGTGGCA
TCTTTATCGTGCTGAACATCACCCTGGTGCTGGCCGCCGTGTTCAAGCTGGAGACAGACAGGAGCATCTG
GCCACTGATCAGGATCTACCGCGGCGGCTTTCTGCTGATCGAGTTCCTGTTTCTGCTGGGCATCAACACC
TATGGCTGGAGGCAGGCCGGCGTGAATCACGTGCTGATCTTCGAGCTGAACCCCCGCTCCAATCTGTCTC
ACCAGCACCTGTTCGAGATCGCCGGCTTTCTGGGCATCCTGTGGTGCCTGAGCCTGCTGGCCTGTTTCTT
TGCCCCTATCTCCGTGATCCCAACCTACGTGTACCCCCTGGCCCTGTACGGCTTCATGGTGTTCTTTCTG
ATCAACCCAACCAAGACATTCTACTATAAGAGCAGGTTTTGGCTGCTGAAGCTGCTGTTCCGCGTGTTTA
CAGCCCCCTTCCACAAAGTGGGCTTCGCCGACTTTTGGCTGGCCGATCAGCTGAATTCCCTGTCTGTGAT
CCTGATGGACCTGGAGTATATGATCTGCTTTTACTCTCTGGAGCTGAAGTGGGATGAGAGCAAGGGCCTG
CTGCCCAACAATAGCGAGGAGTCCGGCATCTGTCACAAGTATACCTACGGCGTGCGGGCAATCGTGCAGT
GCATCCCAGCATGGCTGAGATTCATCCAGTGTCTGCGGAGATACCGGGACACAAAGAGAGCCTTTCCTCA
CCTGGTGAACGCCGGCAAGTACAGCACCACATTCTTTATGGTGACCTTCGCCGCCCTGTATTCCACACAC
AAGGAGAGAGGCCACTCTGACACCATGGTGTTCTTTTATCTGTGGATCGTGTTTTACATCATCTCTAGCT
GCTATACACTGATCTGGGACCTGAAGATGGATTGGGGCCTGTTCGATAAGAACGCCGGCGAGAATACCTT
TCTGCGGGAGGAGATCGTGTATCCTCAGAAGGCCTACTATTACTGTGCCATCATCGAGGACGTGATCCTG
AGATTCGCCTGGACCATCCAGATCTCTATCACAAGCACCACACTGCTGCCTCACTCCGGCGATATCATCG
CCACCGTGTTTGCCCCACTGGAGGTGTTCCGGCGGTTCGTGTGGAACTTCTTTAGGCTGGAGAATGAGCA
CCTGAACAATTGTGGCGAGTTCCGGGCCGTGAGAGACATCAGCGTGGCACCCCTGAACGCCGACGATCAG
ACCCTGCTGGAGCAGATGATGGATCAGGACGATGGCGTGCGGAACAGACAGAAGAATCGCTCCTGGAAGT
ACAATCAGAGCATCTCCCTGCGGAGACCTCGGCTGGCCTCTCAGAGCAAGGCCAGAGACACAAAGGTGCT
GATCGAGGATACCGACGATGAGGCCAATACAGACCCAGCTTTCTTGTACAAAGTTGGCATTATAAGAAAG
CATTGCTTATCAATTTGTTGCAACGAACAGGTCACTATCAGTCAAAATAAAATCATTATTTGCCATCCAG
CTGATATCCCCTATAGTGAGTCGTATTACATGGTCATAGCTGTTTCCTGGCAGCTCTGGCCCGTGTCTCA
AAATCTCTGATGTTACATTGCACAAGATAAAAATATATCATCATGAACAATAAAACTGTCTGCTTACATA
AACAGTAATACAAGGGGTGTTATGAGCCATATTCAACGGGAAACGTCGAGGCCGCGATTAAATTCCAACA
TGGATGCTGATTTATATGGGTATAAATGGGCTCGCGATAATGTCGGGCAATCAGGTGCGACAATCTATCG
CTTGTATGGGAAGCCCGATGCGCCAGAGTTGTTTCTGAAACATGGCAAAGGTAGCGTTGCCAATGATGTT
ACAGATGAGATGGTCAGACTAAACTGGCTGACGGAATTTATGCCTCTTCCGACCATCAAGCATTTTATCC
GTACTCCTGATGATGCATGGTTACTCACCACTGCGATCCCCGGAAAAACAGCATTCCAGGTATTAGAAGA
ATATCCTGATTCAGGTGAAAATATTGTTGATGCGCTGGCAGTGTTCCTGCGCCGGTTGCATTCGATTCCT
GTTTGTAATTGTCCTTTTAACAGCGATCGCGTATTTCGTCTCGCTCAGGCGCAATCACGAATGAATAACG
GTTTGGTTGATGCGAGTGATTTTGATGACGAGCGTAATGGCTGGCCTGTTGAACAAGTCTGGAAAGAAAT
GCATAAACTTTTGCCATTCTCACCGGATTCAGTCGTCACTCATGGTGATTTCTCACTTGATAACCTTATT
TTTGACGAGGGGAAATTAATAGGTTGTATTGATGTTGGACGAGTCGGAATCGCAGACCGATACCAGGATC
TTGCCATCCTATGGAACTGCCTCGGTGAGTTTTCTCCTTCATTACAGAAACGGCTTTTTCAAAAATATGG
TATTGATAATCCTGATATGAATAAATTGCAGTTTCATTTGATGCTCGATGAGTTTTTCTAATCAGAATTG
GTTAATTGGTTGTAACACTGGCAGAGCATTACGCTGACTTGACGGGACGGCGCAAGCTCATGACCAAAAT
CCCTTAACGTGAGTTACGCGTCGTTCCACTGAGCGTCAGACCCCGTAGAAAAGATCAAAGGATCTTCTTG
AGATCCTTTTTTTCTGCGCGTAATCTGCTGCTTGCAAACAAAAAAACCACCGCTACCAGCGGTGGTTTGT
TTGCCGGATCAAGAGCTACCAACTCTTTTTCCGAAGGTAACTGGCTTCAGCAGAGCGCAGATACCAAATA
CTGTTCTTCTAGTGTAGCCGTAGTTAGGCCACCACTTCAAGAACTCTGTAGCACCGCCTACATACCTCGC
TCTGCTAATCCTGTTACCAGTGGCTGCTGCCAGTGGCGATAAGTCGTGTCTTACCGGGTTGGACTCAAGA
CGATAGTTACCGGATAAGGCGCAGCGGTCGGGCTGAACGGGGGGTTCGTGCACACAGCCCAGCTTGGAGC
GAACGACCTACACCGAACTGAGATACCTACAGCGTGAGCTATGAGAAAGCGCCACGCTTCCCGAAGGGAG
AAAGGCGGACAGGTATCCGGTAAGCGGCAGGGTCGGAACAGGAGAGCGCACGAGGGAGCTTCCAGGGGGA
AACGCCTGGTATCTTTATAGTCCTGTCGGGTTTCGCCACCTCTGACTTGAGCGTCGATTTTTGTGATGCT
CGTCAGGGGGGCGGAGCCTATGGAAAAACGCCAGCAACGCGGCCTTTTTACGGTTCCTGGCCTTTTGCTG
GCCTTTTGCTCACATGTT
Features (pLannotate 1.2.2; 10 found; start..end, strand, type, name):
    121..213     +  CDS            lacI (fragment): lac repressor; lacI; The lac repressor binds to the lac operator to inhibit transcription in E. coli. This inhibition can be relieved by adding lactose or isopropyl-β-D-thiogalactopyranoside (IPTG).
    268..295     -  terminator     rrnB T2 terminator: transcription terminator T2 from the E. coli rrnB gene
    427..470     +  terminator     rrnB T1 terminator: Escherichia coli rrnB; transcription terminator T1 from the E. coli rrnB gene
    517..553     -  CDS            lacZα (fragment): LacZα fragment of β-galactosidase; lacZ fragment
    569..668     +  protein_bind   attL1: mutant version of attL; recombination site for the Gateway® LR reaction LR Clonase™
    674..2761    +  CDS            XPR1: XPR1_HUMAN - Also known as SYG1, XR. Experimental evidence at protein level: Swiss-Prot protein existence level 1. Plays a role in phosphate homeostasis. Mediates phosphate export from the cell (PubMed:23791524, PubMed:25938945). Binds inositol hexakisphosphate (Ins6P) and similar inositol polyphosphates, such as 5-diphospho-inositol pentakisphosphate (5-InsP7); these are important intracellular signaling molecules (PubMed:27080106). From Homo sapiens (Human).
   2763..2862    -  protein_bind   attL2: mutant version of attL; recombination site for the Gateway® LR reaction LR Clonase™
   2880..2898    -  promoter       T7 promoter: promoter for bacteriophage T7 RNA polymerase
   3032..3841    +  CDS            KanR: aminoglycoside phosphotransferase; aph(3')-Ia; confers resistance to kanamycin in bacteria or G418 (Geneticin®) in eukaryotes
   3988..4576    +  rep_origin     ori: high-copy-number ColE1/pMB1/pBR322/pUC origin of replication
