[The description below was written by a language model from this plasmid's Addgene catalogue record and pLannotate feature annotations shown in this document.]
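Description:
pDONR221_XPR1 is a Gateway entry clone built on the pDONR221 backbone and carries a codon-optimized open reading frame for human XPR1 (also known as SLC53A1, SYG1 or X3). The plasmid is about 4.6 kb and is maintained in E. coli through a high-copy ColE1/pUC-type origin of replication, with selection by a kanamycin resistance gene (aminoglycoside phosphotransferase). Although the catalogue lists the vector type as mammalian expression, the annotated features show no eukaryotic promoter or polyadenylation signal upstream or downstream of the insert. The plasmid therefore works as a shuttle or donor clone rather than as an expression vector in its own right.

The 2,088 bp XPR1 coding sequence sits directly between attL1 and attL2 sites. These are the recombination sites used in the Gateway LR reaction, which transfers an ORF directionally and in frame into any attR-containing destination vector. rrnB T1 and T2 transcription terminators lie upstream of the cassette and insulate the insert from read-through transcription in bacteria. A T7 promoter lies just beyond attL2, oriented back toward the insert, and M13 forward and reverse priming sites flank the cassette for sequence verification. The short lacI and lacZα fragments in the annotation are backbone remnants with no functional role. XPR1 encodes a phosphate exporter involved in cellular phosphate homeostasis that also binds inositol polyphosphates. The clone belongs to a consortium collection of solute carrier transporter ORFs and is meant for subcloning XPR1 into custom expression vectors. The record does not state whether the ORF retains a stop codon for C-terminal tagging.
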