Addgene plasmid #132306: pDONR221_XPR1
Purpose: Gateway entry clone with codon-optimized ORF sequence for subcloning into custom expression vectors
Depositing lab: RESOLUTE Consortium & Giulio Superti-Furga. Depositing organization: CeMM Research Center for Molecular Medicine. Publication: The RESOLUTE consortium: unlocking SLC transporters for drug discovery. Superti-Furga G, Lackner D, Wiedmer T, Ingles-Prieto A, Barbosa B, Girardi E, Goldmann U, Gurtl B, Klavins K, Klimek C, Lindinger S, Lineiro-Retes E, Muller AC, Onstein S, Redinger G, Reil D, Sedlyarov V, Wolf G, Crawford M, Everley R, ... Steppan CM. Nat Rev Drug Discov. 2020 Jul;19(7):429-430. doi: 10.1038/d41573-020-00056-6. PubMed 32265506.
Backbone
  Vector backbone: pDONR221
  Backbone manufacturer: Thermo Fisher Scientific
  Backbone size w/o insert (bp): 2550
  Vector type: Mammalian Expression
Growth in bacteria
  Bacterial resistance: Kanamycin, 50 μg/mL
  Growth temperature: 37°C
  Growth strain: Stbl3
  Copy number: High Copy
Gene/Insert
  Gene/Insert name: XPR1 (alt name: SYG1, X3, SLC53A1)
  Species: H. sapiens (human)
  Insert size (bp): 2088
  Entrez Gene: XPR1 (a.k.a. IBGC6, SLC53A1, SYG1, X3)
  Cloning method: Gateway Cloning
  Sequencing primers: 5′ M13-fwd; 3′ M13-rev
Terms and licenses: Academic/Nonprofit Terms; Industry Terms
Depositor comments: For more information on the full Resolute plasmid collection, please see www.addgene.org/depositor-collections/re-solute/. Please provide your feedback on this plasmid to the RESOLUTE consortium by filling out their RESOLUTE repository feedback form: https://forms.office.com/Pages/ResponsePage.aspx?id=0e05yklzmkS7rjFGQL4N7z4feCLQvEJAmVcOCM_u885UN1JJRko0Ukg4TVQwNTZLOUxPQVJWT1NHUCQlQCN0PWcu
How to cite: pDONR221_XPR1 was a gift from RESOLUTE Consortium & Giulio Superti-Furga (Addgene plasmid # 132306 ; http://n2t.net/addgene:132306 ; RRID:Addgene_132306)
