>Addgene plasmid #132306 | pDONR221_XPR1 | depositor partial sequence | sequence record 254012 | Codon-optimized ORF of XPR1
ATGAAGTTCGCCGAGCACCTGTCTGCCCACATCACCCCTGAGTGGCGGAAGCAGTATATCCAGTACGAGG
CCTTTAAGGACATGCTGTACAGCGCCCAGGATCAGGCACCATCCGTGGAGGTGACCGACGAGGATACAGT
GAAGAGATATTTCGCCAAGTTTGAGGAGAAGTTCTTTCAGACCTGCGAGAAGGAGCTGGCCAAGATCAAC
ACATTCTACTCCGAGAAGCTGGCAGAGGCACAGCGGAGATTTGCCACCCTGCAGAATGAGCTGCAGAGCT
CCCTGGACGCCCAGAAGGAGTCTACAGGCGTGACCACACTGCGGCAGAGGCGCAAGCCCGTGTTCCACCT
GAGCCACGAGGAGAGGGTGCAGCACCGCAACATCAAGGATCTGAAGCTGGCCTTCTCCGAGTTTTACCTG
TCTCTGATCCTGCTGCAGAATTATCAGAACCTGAATTTCACCGGCTTTAGAAAGATCCTGAAGAAGCACG
ACAAGATCCTGGAGACATCCAGGGGAGCAGATTGGAGGGTGGCACACGTGGAGGTGGCCCCATTCTATAC
CTGCAAGAAGATCAACCAGCTGATCTCTGAGACCGAGGCCGTGGTGACAAATGAGCTGGAGGACGGCGAT
AGGCAGAAGGCCATGAAGAGGCTGAGGGTGCCACCTCTGGGAGCAGCACAGCCAGCACCAGCATGGACCA
CATTTCGCGTGGGACTGTTCTGTGGCATCTTTATCGTGCTGAACATCACCCTGGTGCTGGCCGCCGTGTT
CAAGCTGGAGACAGACAGGAGCATCTGGCCACTGATCAGGATCTACCGCGGCGGCTTTCTGCTGATCGAG
TTCCTGTTTCTGCTGGGCATCAACACCTATGGCTGGAGGCAGGCCGGCGTGAATCACGTGCTGATCTTCG
AGCTGAACCCCCGCTCCAATCTGTCTCACCAGCACCTGTTCGAGATCGCCGGCTTTCTGGGCATCCTGTG
GTGCCTGAGCCTGCTGGCCTGTTTCTTTGCCCCTATCTCCGTGATCCCAACCTACGTGTACCCCCTGGCC
CTGTACGGCTTCATGGTGTTCTTTCTGATCAACCCAACCAAGACATTCTACTATAAGAGCAGGTTTTGGC
TGCTGAAGCTGCTGTTCCGCGTGTTTACAGCCCCCTTCCACAAAGTGGGCTTCGCCGACTTTTGGCTGGC
CGATCAGCTGAATTCCCTGTCTGTGATCCTGATGGACCTGGAGTATATGATCTGCTTTTACTCTCTGGAG
CTGAAGTGGGATGAGAGCAAGGGCCTGCTGCCCAACAATAGCGAGGAGTCCGGCATCTGTCACAAGTATA
CCTACGGCGTGCGGGCAATCGTGCAGTGCATCCCAGCATGGCTGAGATTCATCCAGTGTCTGCGGAGATA
CCGGGACACAAAGAGAGCCTTTCCTCACCTGGTGAACGCCGGCAAGTACAGCACCACATTCTTTATGGTG
ACCTTCGCCGCCCTGTATTCCACACACAAGGAGAGAGGCCACTCTGACACCATGGTGTTCTTTTATCTGT
GGATCGTGTTTTACATCATCTCTAGCTGCTATACACTGATCTGGGACCTGAAGATGGATTGGGGCCTGTT
CGATAAGAACGCCGGCGAGAATACCTTTCTGCGGGAGGAGATCGTGTATCCTCAGAAGGCCTACTATTAC
TGTGCCATCATCGAGGACGTGATCCTGAGATTCGCCTGGACCATCCAGATCTCTATCACAAGCACCACAC
TGCTGCCTCACTCCGGCGATATCATCGCCACCGTGTTTGCCCCACTGGAGGTGTTCCGGCGGTTCGTGTG
GAACTTCTTTAGGCTGGAGAATGAGCACCTGAACAATTGTGGCGAGTTCCGGGCCGTGAGAGACATCAGC
GTGGCACCCCTGAACGCCGACGATCAGACCCTGCTGGAGCAGATGATGGATCAGGACGATGGCGTGCGGA
ACAGACAGAAGAATCGCTCCTGGAAGTACAATCAGAGCATCTCCCTGCGGAGACCTCGGCTGGCCTCTCA
GAGCAAGGCCAGAGACACAAAGGTGCTGATCGAGGATACCGACGATGAGGCCAATACA
